Addgene plasmid #202505: pJPT021-LAT_HASA-HaloTag-3x FLAG
Purpose: Express high ASA Lat mutant
Depositing lab: Neha Kamat. Depositing organization: Northwestern University. Publication: Enhancing extracellular vesicle cargo loading and functional delivery by engineering protein-lipid interactions. Peruzzi JA, Gunnels TF, Edelstein HI, Lu P, Baker D, Leonard JN, Kamat NP. Nat Commun. 2024 Jul 4;15(1):5618. doi: 10.1038/s41467-024-49678-z. PubMed 38965227.
Backbone
  Vector backbone: pTwist CMV Puro
  Backbone manufacturer: Twist
  Vector type: Mammalian Expression
Growth in bacteria
  Bacterial resistance: Ampicillin, 100 μg/mL
  Growth temperature: 37°C
  Growth strain: DH5alpha
  Copy number: High Copy
Gene/Insert
  Gene/Insert name: LAT
  Species: H. sapiens (human)
  Mutation: Several leucine subsitutions in transmembrane domain
  Entrez Gene: LAT (a.k.a. IMD52, LAT1, pp36)
  Promoter: CMV
  Tag / fusion protein: HaloTag-3x FLAG (C terminal on insert)
  Cloning method: Restriction Enzyme; 5′ cloning site Unknown (unknown if destroyed)
Terms and licenses: Academic/Nonprofit Terms; Industry Terms: Not Available to Industry
Depositor comments: Please visit https://doi.org/10.1101/2023.04.29.538810 for bioRxiv preprint.
How to cite: pJPT021-LAT_HASA-HaloTag-3x FLAG was a gift from Neha Kamat (Addgene plasmid # 202505 ; http://n2t.net/addgene:202505 ; RRID:Addgene_202505)
