[The description below was written by a language model from this plasmid's Addgene catalogue record and pLannotate feature annotations shown in this document.]
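Description:
pJPT021-LAT_HASA-HaloTag-3x FLAG is a mammalian expression plasmid built on the Twist pTwist CMV Puro backbone (7,171 nt in the sequenced record). It is maintained in E. coli through a high-copy ColE1/pUC-type origin and selected with ampicillin via a full-length AmpR (β-lactamase) gene. For selection in mammalian cells, it carries a separate cassette in which the human ubiquitin C promoter drives puromycin N-acetyltransferase, followed by a synthetic poly(A) signal.

The payload is human LAT carrying several leucine substitutions in its transmembrane domain, described in the record as a "high ASA" LAT mutant. It is fused at its C terminus to HaloTag and a 3x FLAG epitope. Expression is driven by CMV elements (the CMV enhancer plus annotated CMV promoter segments) that lie at the end of the circular map, so transcription runs across the numbering origin into the coding region and ends at an SV40 poly(A) signal. The automated annotation identifies the HaloTag coding sequence but does not label the LAT segment or the FLAG repeats. These presumably lie in the short unannotated stretches flanking HaloTag, and the small space upstream suggests that only part of LAT may be present, though the record does not say so. Bacterial terminators (T7, rrnG), extra synthetic poly(A) signals and β-globin insulator elements bracket the cassettes, which should limit read-through and interference between units.

HaloTag allows covalent labelling with chloroalkane ligands, and FLAG supports antibody detection or capture. The associated publication concerns engineering protein–lipid interactions to improve extracellular vesicle cargo loading and delivery, which is consistent with using this tagged membrane-protein variant to follow its sorting.
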