Features (pLannotate 1.2.2; 19 found; start..end, strand, type, name):
    142..1026    +  CDS            HaloTag®: modified bacterial dehalogenase that forms covalent bonds with chloroalkane derivatives
   1154..1275    -  polyA_signal   SV40 poly(A) signal: SV40 polyadenylation signal
   1298..1367    -  CDS            large T antigen (fragment): large T antigen from SV40 (simian virus 40)
   1390..1436    +  terminator     T7 terminator: transcription terminator for bacteriophage T7 RNA polymerase
   1466..1602    +  terminator     rrnG terminator: transcription terminator from the E. coli ribosomal RNA rrnG operon (Albrechtsen et al., 1991)
   1647..1718    +  misc_feature   3' β-globin insulator: insulator downstream of the human β-globin locus (Farrell et al., 2002)
   1944..2532    -  rep_origin     ori: high-copy-number ColE1/pMB1/pBR322/pUC origin of replication
   2704..2768    -  CDS            bla(M) (fragment): β-lactamase lacking the signal sequence; bla(M); allows cytosolic expression of β-lactamase
   3032..4241    +  promoter       UbC promoter: human ubiquitin C promoter
   4245..4842    +  CDS            PuroR (fragment): puromycin N-acetyltransferase; pac from Streptomyces; confers resistance to puromycin
   4871..4919    +  polyA_signal   poly(A) signal: synthetic polyadenylation signal
   5185..6045    +  CDS            AmpR: β-lactamase; bla; confers resistance to ampicillin, carbenicillin, and related antibiotics
   6058..6194    +  terminator     rrnG terminator: transcription terminator from the E. coli ribosomal RNA rrnG operon (Albrechtsen et al., 1991)
   6346..6417    +  misc_feature   5' β-globin insulator: insulator upstream of the human β-globin locus (Farrell et al., 2002)
   6422..6468    -  terminator     T7 terminator: transcription terminator for bacteriophage T7 RNA polymerase
   6486..6534    -  polyA_signal   poly(A) signal: synthetic polyadenylation signal
   6615..6918    +  enhancer       CMV enhancer: human cytomegalovirus immediate early enhancer
   6991..7008    -  promoter       CMV promoter (fragment): human cytomegalovirus (CMV) immediate early promoter
   7071..7122    +  promoter       CMVd2 promoter: truncated human cytomegalovirus (CMV) immediate early promoter that yields moderately reduced expression relative to the full-length promoter
>Addgene plasmid #202505 | pJPT021-LAT_HASA-HaloTag-3x FLAG | addgene full sequence | sequence record 398272 | Addgene NGS Result
GACACACCCGCCAGCGGCCGCGCCACCATGGAAGAGGCCATCCTGGTTCTGCTGCTGCTCCTTCTGCTTC
TGCTGCCTCTTCTCTTGCTCCTCCTGCTGCTGTGCGTGCACTGTCACAGATTGCCTGGATCCGGCGGCTC
CGAAATCGGTACTGGCTTTCCATTCGACCCCCATTATGTGGAAGTCCTGGGCGAGCGCATGCACTACGTC
GATGTTGGTCCGCGCGATGGCACCCCTGTGCTGTTCCTGCACGGTAACCCGACCTCCTCCTACGTGTGGC
GCAACATCATCCCGCATGTTGCACCGACCCATCGCTGCATTGCTCCAGACCTGATCGGTATGGGCAAATC
CGACAAACCAGACCTGGGTTATTTCTTCGACGACCACGTCCGCTTCATGGATGCCTTCATCGAAGCCCTG
GGTCTGGAAGAGGTCGTCCTGGTCATTCACGACTGGGGCTCCGCTCTGGGTTTCCACTGGGCCAAGCGCA
ATCCAGAGCGCGTCAAAGGTATTGCATTTATGGAGTTCATCCGCCCTATCCCGACCTGGGACGAATGGCC
AGAATTTGCCCGCGAGACCTTCCAGGCCTTCCGCACCACCGACGTCGGCCGCAAGCTGATCATCGATCAG
AACGTTTTTATCGAGGGTACGCTGCCGATGGGTGTCGTCCGCCCGCTGACTGAAGTCGAGATGGACCATT
ACCGCGAGCCGTTCCTGAATCCTGTTGACCGCGAGCCACTGTGGCGCTTCCCAAACGAGCTGCCAATCGC
CGGTGAGCCAGCGAACATCGTCGCGCTGGTCGAAGAATACATGGACTGGCTGCACCAGTCCCCTGTCCCG
AAGCTGCTGTTCTGGGGCACCCCAGGCGTTCTGATCCCACCGGCCGAAGCCGCTCGCCTGGCCAAAAGCC
TGCCTAACTGCAAGGCTGTGGACATCGGCCCGGGTCTGAATCTGCTGCAAGAAGACAACCCGGACCTGAT
CGGCAGCGAGATCGCGCGCTGGCTGTCTACTCTGGAGATTTCCGGCTCCGAATTCGATTACAAGGACCAC
GATGGCGACTATAAGGATCACGACATCGACTACAAGGACGATGACGACAAGTGAGCTAGCTTGACTGACT
GAGATACAGCGTACCTTCAGCTCACAGACATGATAAGATACATTGATGAGTTTGGACAAACCACAACTAG
AATGCAGTGAAAAAAATGCTTTATTTGTGAAATTTGTGATGCTATTGCTTTATTTGTAACCATTATAAGC
TGCAATAAACAAGTTAACAACAACAATTGCATTCATTTTATGTTTCAGGTTCAGGGGGAGGTGTGGGAGG
TTTTTTAAAGCAAGTAAAACCTCTACAAATGTGGTATTGGCCCATCTCTATCGGTATCGTAGCATAACCC
CTTGGGGCCTCTAAACGGGTCTTGAGGGGTTTTTTGTGCCCCTCGGGCCGGATTGCTATCTACCGGCATT
GGCGCAGAAAAAAATGCCTGATGCGACGCTGCGCGTCTTATACTCCCACATATGCCAGATTCAGCAACGG
ATACGGCTTCCCCAACTTGCCCACTTCCATACGTGTCCTCCTTACCAGAAATTTATCCTTAAGGTCGTCA
GCTATCCTGCAGGCGATCTCTCGATTTCGATCAAGACATTCCTTTAATGGTCTTTTCTGGACACCACTAG
GGGTCAGAAGTAGTTCATCAAACTTTCTTCCCTCCCTAATCTCATTGGTTACCTTGGGCTATCGAAACTT
AATTAACCAGTCAAGTCAGCTACTTGGCGAGATCGACTTGTCTGGGTTTCGACTACGCTCAGAATTGCGT
CAGTCAAGTTCGATCTGGTCCTTGCTATTGCACCCGTTCTCCGATTACGAGTTTCATTTAAATCATGTGA
GCAAAAGGCCAGCAAAAGGCCAGGAACCGTAAAAAGGCCGCGTTGCTGGCGTTTTTCCATAGGCTCCGCC
CCCCTGACGAGCATCACAAAAATCGACGCTCAAGTCAGAGGTGGCGAAACCCGACAGGACTATAAAGATA
CCAGGCGTTTCCCCCTGGAAGCTCCCTCGTGCGCTCTCCTGTTCCGACCCTGCCGCTTACCGGATACCTG
TCCGCCTTTCTCCCTTCGGGAAGCGTGGCGCTTTCTCATAGCTCACGCTGTAGGTATCTCAGTTCGGTGT
AGGTCGTTCGCTCCAAGCTGGGCTGTGTGCACGAACCCCCCGTTCAGCCCGACCGCTGCGCCTTATCCGG
TAACTATCGTCTTGAGTCCAACCCGGTAAGACACGACTTATCGCCACTGGCAGCAGCCACTGGTAACAGG
ATTAGCAGAGCGAGGTATGTAGGCGGTGCTACAGAGTTCTTGAAGTGGTGGCCTAACTACGGCTACACTA
GAAGAACAGTATTTGGTATCTGCGCTCTGCTGAAGCCAGTTACCTTCGGAAAAAGAGTTGGTAGCTCTTG
ATCCGGCAAACAAACCACCGCTGGTAGCGGTGGTTTTTTTGTTTGCAAGCAGCAGATTACGCGCAGAAAA
AAAGGATCTCAAGAAGATCCTTTGATCTTTTCTACGGGGTCTGACGCTCAGTGGAACGAAAACTCACGTT
AAGGGATTTTGGTCATGAGATTATCAAAAAGGATCTTCACCTAGATCCTTTTAAATTAAAAATGAAGTTT
TAAATCAATCTAAAGTATATATGAGTAAACTTGGTCTGACAGTTACCAATGCTTAATCAGTGAGGCACCT
ATCTCAGCGATCTGTCTATTTCGTTCATCCATAGTTGCATTTAAATTTCCGAACTCTCCAAGGCCCTCGT
CGGAAAATCTTCAAACCTTTCGTCCGATCCATCTTGCAGGCTACCTCTCGAACGAACTATCGCAAGTCTC
TTGGCCGGCCTTGCGCCTTGGCTATTGCTTGGCAGCGCCTATCGCCAGGTATTACTCCAATCCCGAATAT
CCGAGATCGGGATCACCCGAGAGAAGTTCAACCTACATCCTCAATCCCGATCTATCCGAGATCCGAGGAA
TATCGAAATCGGGGCGCGCCTGGCCTCCGCGCCGGGTTTTGGCGCCTCCCGCGGGCGCCCCCCTCGTCAC
GGCGAGCGCTGCCACGTCAGACGAAGGGCGCAGGAGCGTCCTGATCCTTCCGCCCGGACGCTCAGGACAG
CGGCCCGCTGCTCATAAGACTCGGCCTTAGAACCCCAGTATCAGCAGAAGGACATTTTAGGACGGGACTT
GGGTGACTCTAGGGCACTGGTTTTCTTTCCAGAGAGCGGAACAGGCGAGGAAAAGTAGTCCCTTCTCGGC
GATTCTGCGGAGGGATCTCCGTGGGGCGGTGAACGCCGATGATTATATAAGGACGCGCCGGGTGTGGCAC
AGCTAGTTCCGTCGCAGCCGGGATTTGGGTCGCGGTTCTTGTTTGTGGATCGCTGTGATCGTCACTTGGT
GAGTAGCGGGCTGCTGGGCTGGCCGGGGCTTTCGTGGCCGCCGGGCCGCTCGGTGGGACGGAAGCGTGTG
GAGAGACCGCCAAGGGCTGTAGTCTGGGTCCGCGAGCAAGGTTGCCCTGAACTGGGGGTTGGGGGGAGCG
CAGCAAAATGGCGGCTGTTCCCGAGTCTTGAATGGAAGACGCTTGTGAGGCGGGCTGTGAGGTCGTTGAA
ACAAGGTGGGGGGCATGGTGGGCGGCAAGAACCCAAGGTCTTGAGCCCTTCGCTAATGCGGGAAAGCTCT
TATTCGGGTGAGATGGGCTGGGCACCATCTGGGGACCCTGACGTGAAGTTTGTCACTGACTGGAGAACTC
GGTTTGTCGTCTGTTGCGGGGGCGGCAGTTATGGCGGTGCCGTTGGGCAGTGCACCCGTACCTTTGGGAG
CGCGCGCCCTCGTCGTGTCGTGACGTCACCCGTTCTGTTGGCTTATAATGCAGGGTGGGGCCACCTGCCG
GTAGGTGTGCGGTAGGCTTTTCTCCGTCGCAGGACGCAGGGTTCGGGCCTAGGGTAGGCTCTCCTGAATC
GACAGGCGCCGGACCTCTGGTGAGGGGAGGGATAAGTGAGGCGTCAGTTTCTTTGGTCGGTTTTATGTAC
CTATCTTCTTAAGTAGCTGAAGCTCCGGTTTTGAACTATGCGCTCGGGGTTGGCGAGTGTGTTTTGTGAA
GTTTTTTAGGCACCTTTTGAAATGTAATCATTTGGGTCAATATGTAATTTTCAGTGTTAGACTTGTAAAT
TGTCCGCTAAATTCTGGCCGTTTTTGGCTTTTTTGTTAGACAACATGACCGAGTACAAGCCCACGGTGCG
CCTCGCCACCCGCGACGACGTCCCCAGGGCCGTACGCACCCTCGCCGCCGCGTTCGCCGACTACCCCGCC
ACGCGCCACACCGTCGATCCGGACCGCCACATCGAGCGGGTCACCGAGCTGCAAGAACTCTTCCTCACGC
GCGTCGGGCTCGACATCGGCAAGGTGTGGGTCGCGGACGACGGCGCCGCGGTGGCGGTCTGGACCACGCC
GGAGAGCGTCGAAGCGGGGGCGGTGTTCGCCGAGATCGGCCCGCGCATGGCCGAGTTGAGCGGTTCCCGG
CTGGCCGCGCAGCAACAGATGGAGGGCCTCCTGGCGCCGCACCGGCCCAAGGAGCCCGCGTGGTTCCTGG
CCACCGTCGGCGTCTCGCCCGACCACCAGGGCAAGGGTCTGGGCAGCGCCGTCGTGCTCCCCGGAGTGGA
GGCCGCCGAGCGCGCCGGGGTGCCCGCCTTCCTGGAGACCTCCGCGCCCCGCAACCTCCCCTTCTACGAG
CGGCTCGGCTTCACCGTCACCGCCGACGTCGAGGTGCCCGAAGGACCGCGCACCTGGTGCATGACCCGCA
AGCCCGGTGCCTAGGCTAGTATGTAAGCCTAGTCTTAGATAATAAAATCGCTATCCATCGAAGATGGATG
TGTGTTGGTTTTTTGTGTGTGTAACGCTAGGCGCGCCTGGTGTACCGAGAACGATCCTCTCAGTGCGAGT
CTCGACGATCCATATCGTTGCTTGGCAGTCAGCCAGTCGGAATCCAGCTTGGGACCCAGGAAGTCCAATC
GTCAGATATTGTACTCAAGCCTGGTCACGGCAGCGTACCGATCTGTTTAAACCTAGATATTGATAGTCTG
ATCGGTCAACGTATAATCGAGTCCTAGCTTTTGCAAACATCTATCAAGAGACAGGATCAGCAGGAGGCTT
TCGCATGAGTATTCAACATTTCCGTGTCGCCCTTATTCCCTTTTTTGCGGCATTTTGCCTTCCTGTTTTT
GCTCACCCAGAAACGCTGGTGAAAGTAAAAGATGCTGAAGATCAGTTGGGTGCGCGAGTGGGTTACATCG
AACTGGATCTCAACAGCGGTAAGATCCTTGAGAGTTTTCGCCCCGAAGAACGCTTTCCAATGATGAGCAC
TTTTAAAGTTCTGCTATGTGGCGCGGTATTATCCCGTATTGACGCCGGGCAAGAGCAACTCGGTCGCCGC
ATACACTATTCTCAGAATGACTTGGTTGAGTATTCACCAGTCACAGAAAAGCATCTTACGGATGGCATGA
CAGTAAGAGAATTATGCAGTGCTGCCATAACCATGAGTGATAACACTGCGGCCAACTTACTTCTGACAAC
GATTGGAGGACCGAAGGAGCTAACCGCTTTTTTGCACAACATGGGGGATCATGTAACTCGCCTTGATCGT
TGGGAACCGGAGCTGAATGAAGCCATACCAAACGACGAGCGTGACACCACGATGCCTGTAGCAATGGCAA
CAACCTTGCGTAAACTATTAACTGGCGAACTACTTACTCTAGCTTCCCGGCAACAGTTGATAGACTGGAT
GGAGGCGGATAAAGTTGCAGGACCACTTCTGCGCTCGGCCCTTCCGGCTGGCTGGTTTATTGCTGATAAA
TCTGGAGCCGGTGAGCGTGGGTCTCGCGGTATCATTGCAGCACTGGGGCCAGATGGTAAGCCCTCCCGTA
TCGTAGTTATCTACACGACGGGGAGTCAGGCAACTATGGATGAACGAAATAGACAGATCGCTGAGATAGG
TGCCTCACTGATTAAGCATTGGTAACCGATTCTAGGTGCATTGGCGCAGAAAAAAATGCCTGATGCGACG
CTGCGCGTCTTATACTCCCACATATGCCAGATTCAGCAACGGATACGGCTTCCCCAACTTGCCCACTTCC
ATACGTGTCCTCCTTACCAGAAATTTATCCTTAAGATCCCGAATCGTTTAAACTCGACTCTGGCTCTATC
GAATCTCCGTCGTTTCGAGCTTACGCGAACAGCCGTGGCGCTCATTTGCTCGTCGGGCATCGAATCTCGT
CAGCTATCGTCAGCTTACCTTTTTGGCAGCGATCGCGGCTCCCGACATCTTGGACCATTAGCTCCACAGG
TATCTTCTTCCCTCTAGTGGTCATAACAGCAGCTTCAGCTACCTCTCAATTCAAAAAACCCCTCAAGACC
CGTTTAGAGGCCCCAAGGGGTTATGCTATCAATCGTTGCGTTACACACACAAAAAACCAACACACATCCA
TCTTCGATGGATAGCGATTTTATTATCTAACTGCTGATCGAGTGTAGCCAGATCTAGTAATCAATTACGG
GGTCATTAGTTCATAGCCCATATATGGAGTTCCGCGTTACATAACTTACGGTAAATGGCCCGCCTGGCTG
ACCGCCCAACGACCCCCGCCCATTGACGTCAATAATGACGTATGTTCCCATAGTAACGCCAATAGGGACT
TTCCATTGACGTCAATGGGTGGAGTATTTACGGTAAACTGCCCACTTGGCAGTACATCAAGTGTATCATA
TGCCAAGTACGCCCCCTATTGACGTCAATGACGGTAAATGGCCCGCCTGGCATTATGCCCAGTACATGAC
CTTATGGGACTTTCCTACTTGGCAGTACATCTACGTATTAGTCATCGCTATTACCATGCTGATGCGGTTT
TGGCAGTACATCAATGGGCGTGGATAGCGGTTTGACTCACGGGGATTTCCAAGTCTCCACCCCATTGACG
TCAATGGGAGTTTGTTTTGGCACCAAAATCAACGGGACTTTCCAAAATGTCGTAACAACTCCGCCCCATT
GACGCAAATGGGCGGTAGGCGTGTACGGTGGGAGGTCTATATAAGCAGAGCTGGTTTAGTGAACCGTCAG
ATCAGATCTTTGTCGATCCTACCATCCACTC
